>Addgene plasmid #49746 | pVRc30_35 | depositor full sequence | sequence record 74553 | pVRc30_35 sequence 5410 bps
ATGGATAAACGTCTGCAGCAGCTGCGTGAAGAATACAAAAATGTTCAGATTCCGAAAGAACTGGATATTA
TTGTGGAAAAAGCACTGCAGCAAGAACCGAAAAAAAAACGTATTGTTATGTGGCCGACCAGCGCAGCAAT
TGCAGCAGCAATTCTGTTTACCGCACTGGTTAACATTAATCCGGATGCAGCACAGGCAATGAGCAAAATT
CCGGTTATTGGCAAAATTGTGAAAGCCATCACCTTTATTGAAATTAAAGAAGAAAAAGATCAGAGCAGCA
TTGATGTGAAAACACCGGCACTGAGCGGTCTGAGCAATAAAGAACTGGAAAATAGCATTAATGAAAAATA
TCTGAAAGAAAGCCAGCAGCTGTATAAAGAGTTTATTCAGAGCACCAGCAAAAACAAAAAAGGCCATCTG
AGCATCTATAGCGATTATGAAACCGTTACCGATACACCGGATCTGCTGAGCATTCGTCGTAATATTGAAA
CCACCCAGGCAAGCAGCTATACCCAGAGCCGTTATATTACCATCGACAAAAAAAACGATATCCTGCTGAC
CCTGAAAAGCCTGTTTAAAGATGAACGCTACATCAAAGTGATCAGCCAGAACATCAAAGAACAAATGAAA
CAGCAGATGAAAGAAGATCCGAATAAAATCTATTGGCTGACCGATGAAGATGCCGAACCGTTTAAAACCA
TTCTGCCGGATCAGACCTTTTATATCACCGAAGATCATAAACTGGTGATCAGCTTCGATGAATATGAAGT
TGCACCGGGTTATATGGGTGTTACCGAGTTTACCATTCCGACCGGTGTTATTAGCAATCTGCTGGTTGGT
GAACGTTATATTCGTTAAGGATCCCTGTTTTGGCGGATGAGAGAAGATTTTCAGCCTGATACAGATTAAA
TCAGAACGCAGAAGCGGTCTGATAAAACAGAATTTGCCTGGCGGCAGTAGCGCGGTGGTCCCACCTGACC
CCATGCCGAACTCAGAAGTGAAACGCCGTAGCGCCGATGGTAGTGTGGGGTCTCCCCATGCGAGAGTAGG
GAACTGCCAGGCATCAAATAAAACGAAAGGCTCAGTCGAAAGACTGGGCCTTTCGTTTTATCTGTTGTTT
GTCGGTGAACGCTCTCCTGAGTAGGACAAATCCGCCGGGAGCGGATTTGAACGTTGCGAAGCAACGGCCC
GGAGGGTGGCGGGCAGGACGCCCGCCATAAACTGCCAGGCATCAAATTAAGCAGAAGGCCATCCTGACGG
ATGGCCTTTTTGCGTTTCTACAAACTCTTTTGTTTATTTTTCTAAATACATTCAAATATGTATCCGCTCA
TGAGACAATAACCCTGATAAATGCTTCAATAATATTGAAAAAGGAAGACTATGAGTATTCAACATTTCCG
TGTCTGCTTACATAAACAGTAATACAAGGGGTGTTTACTAGAGGTTGATCGGGCACGTAAGAGGTTCCAA
CTTTCACCATAATGAAATAAGATCACTACCGGGCGTATTTTTTGAGTTATCGAGATTTTCAGGAGCTAAG
GAAGCTAAAATGGAGAAAAAAATCACGGGATATACCACCGTTGATATATCCCAATGGCATCGTAAAGAAC
ATTTTGAGGCATTTCAGTCAGTTGCTCAATGTACCTATAACCAGACCGTTCAGCTGGATATTACGGCCTT
TTTAAAGACCGTAAAGAAAAATAAGCACAAGTTTTATCCGGCCTTTATTCACATTCTTGCCCGCCTGATG
AACGCTCACCCGGAGTTTCGTATGGCCATGAAAGACGGTGAGCTGGTGATCTGGGATAGTGTTCACCCTT
GTTACACCGTTTTCCATGAGCAAACTGAAACGTTTTCGTCCCTCTGGAGTGAATACCACGACGATTTCCG
GCAGTTTCTCCACATATATTCGCAAGATGTGGCGTGTTACGGTGAAAACCTGGCCTATTTCCCTAAAGGG
TTTATTGAGAATATGTTTTTTGTCTCAGCCAATCCCTGGGTGAGTTTCACCAGTTTTGATTTAAACGTGG
CCAATATGGACAACTTCTTCGCCCCCGTTTTCACGATGGGCAAATATTATACGCAAGGCGACAAGGTGCT
GATGCCGCTGGCGATCCAGGTTCATCATGCCGTTTGTGATGGCTTCCATGTCGGCCGCATGCTTAATGAA
TTACAACAGTACTGTGATGAGTGGCAGGGCGGGGCGTAATAATACTAGCTCCGGCAAAAAAACGGGCAAG
GTGTCACCACCCTGCCCTTTTTCTTTAAAACCGAAAAGATTACTTCGCGTTTGCCACCTGACGTCTAAGC
TGTCAGACCAAGTTTACTCATATATACTTTAGATTGATT
[125 nt withheld, positions 2350-2474]
C
[141 nt withheld, positions 2476-2616]
CCTTTGACGTTGGAGTCCACGTTCTTTAATAGTGGACTCTTGTTCCAAACTTGAACAACACTCAACCCTA
TCTCGGGCTATTCTTTTGATTTATAAGGGATTTTGCCGATTTCGGCCTATTGGTTAAAAAATGAGCTGAT
TTAACAAAAATTTAACGCGAATTTTAACAAAATATTAACGTTTACAATTTAAAAGGATCTAGGTGAAGAT
CCTTTTTGATAATCTCATGACCAAAATCCCTTAACGTGAGTTTTCGTTCCACTGAGCGTCAGACCCCGTA
GAAAAGATCAAAGGATCTTCTTGAGATCCTTTTTTTCTGCGCGTAATCTGCTGCTTGCAAACAAAAAAAC
CACCGCTACCAGCGGTGGTTTGTTTGCCGGATCAAGAGCTACCAACTCTTTTTCCGAAGGTAACTGGCTT
CAGCAGAGCGCAGATACCAAATACTGTCCTTCTAGTGTAGCCGTAGTTAGGCCACCACTTCAAGAACTCT
GTAGCACCGCCTACATACCTCGCTCTGCTAATCCTGTTACCAGTCAGGCATTTGAGAAGCACACGGTCAC
ACTGCTTCCGGTAGTCAATAAACCGGTAAACCAGCAATAGACATAAGCGGCTATTTAACGACCCTGCCCT
GAACCGACGACCGGGTCGAATTTGCTTTCGAATTTCTGCCATTCATCCGCTTATTATCACTTATTCAGGC
GTAGCACCAGGCGTTTAAGGGCACCAATAACTGCCTTAAAAAAAGCTAGCGGAGTGTATACTGGCTTACT
ATGTTGGCACTGATGAGGGTGTCAGTGAAGTGCTTCATGTGGCAGGAGAAAAAAGGCTGCACCGGTGCGT
CAGCAGAATATGTGATACAGGATATATTCCGCTTCCTCGCTCACTGACTCGCTACGCTCGGTCGTTCGAC
TGCGGCGAGCGGAAATGGCTTACGAACGGGGCGGAGATTTCCTGGAAGATGCCAGGAAGATACTTAACAG
GGAAGTGAGAGGGCCGCGGCAAAGCCGTTTTTCCATAGGCTCCGCCCCCCTGACAAGCATCACGAAATCT
GACGCTCAAATCAGTGGTGGCGAAACCCGACAGGACTATAAAGATACCAGGCGTTTCCCCCTGGCGGCTC
CCTCGTGCGCTCTCCTGTTCCTGCCTTTCGGTTTACCGGTGTCATTCCGCTGTTATGGCCGCGTTTGTCT
CATTCCACGCCTGACACTCAGTTCCGGGTAGGCAGTTCGCTCCAAGCTGGACTGTATGCACGAACCCCCC
GTTCAGTCCGACCGCTGCGCCTTATCCGGTAACTATCGTCTTGAGTCCAACCCGGAAAGACATGCAAAAG
CACCACTGGCAGCAGCCACTGGTAATTGATTTAGAGGAGTTAGTCTTGAAGTCATGCGCCGGTTAAGGCT
AAACTGAAAGGACAAGTTTTGGTGACTGCGCTCCTCCAAGCCAGTTACCTCGGTTCAAAGAGTTGGTAGC
TCAGAGAACCTTCGAAAAACCGCCCTGCAAGGCGGTTTTTTCGTTTTCAGAGCAAGAGATTACGCGCAGA
CCAAAACGATCTCAAGAAGATCATCTTATTAATCAGATAAAATATTTGCTCATGAGCCCGAAGTGGCGAG
CCCGATCTTCCCCATCGGTGATGTCGGCGATATAGGCGCCAGCAACCGCACCTGTGGCGCCGGTGATGCC
GGCCACGATGCGTCCGGCGTAGAGGATCTGCTCATGTTTGACAGCTTATCATCGATGCATAATGTGCCTG
TCAAATGGACGAAGCAGGGATTCTGCAAACCCTATGCTACTCCCTCGAGCCGTCAATTGTCTGATTCGTT
ACCAATTATTAATTTTTAAAGTATGGGCAATCAATTGCTCCTGTTAAAATTGCTTTAGAAATACTTTGGC
AGCGGTTTGTTGTATTGAGTTTCATTTGCGCATTGGTTAAATGGAAAGTGACAGTACGCTCACTGCAACC
TAATATTTTTGAAATATCCCAAGAGCTTTTTCCTTCGCATGCCCACGCTAAACATTCTTTTTCTCTTTTG
GTTAAATCGTTGTTTGATTTATTATTTGCTATATTTATTTTTCGATAATTATCAACTAGAGAAGGAACAA
TTAATGGTATGTTCATACACGCATGTAAAAATAAACTATCTATATAGTTGTCTTTTTCTGAATGTGCAAA
ACTAAGCATTCCGAAGCCATTGTTAGCCGTATGAATAGGGAAACTAAACCCAGTGATAAGACCTGATGTT
TTCGCTTCTTTAATTACATTTGGAGATTTTTTATTTACAGCATTGTTTTCAAATATATTCCAATTAATTG
GTGAATGATTGGAGTTAGAATAATCTACTATAGGATCATATTTTATTAAATTAGCGTCATCATAATATTG
CCTCCATTTTTTAGGGTAATTATCTAGGATTGAAATATCAGATTTAACCATAGAATGAGGATAAATGATC
GCGAGTAAATAATATTCACAATGTACCATTTTAGTCATATCAGATAAGCATTGATTAATATCATTATTGC
TTCTACAAGCTTTAATTTTATTAATTATTCTGTATGTGTCGTCGGCATTTATGTTTTTCATATTCACCAC
CCTGAATTGACTCTCTTCCGGGCGCTATCATGCCATACCGCGAAAGGTTTTGCGCCATTCGATGGCGCGC
CGCTTCGTCAGGCCACATAGCTTTCTTGTTCTGATCGGAACGATCGTTGGCTGACCTGTAGGATCGTACA
GGTTTACGCAAGAAAATGGTTTGTTATAGTCGAATAAATACTAGAGAAAGAGGAGAAATACCAT
Features (pLannotate 1.2.2; 17 found; start..end, strand, type, name):
      1..855     +  CDS            rsiV: RSIV_BACSU - Also known as yrhM. Experimental evidence at protein level: Swiss-Prot protein existence level 1. Anti-sigma factor for SigV. Negatively regulates SigV activity through direct interaction. From Bacillus subtilis (strain 168).
    946..1061    +  ncRNA          5S rRNA: Accession: RF00001 - 5S ribosomal RNA
   1065..1151    +  terminator     rrnB T1 terminator: Escherichia coli rrnB; transcription terminator T1 from the E. coli rrnB gene
   1243..1270    +  terminator     rrnB T2 terminator: transcription terminator T2 from the E. coli rrnB gene
   1289..1378    +  promoter       AmpR promoter: bla
   1452..1549    +  promoter       cat promoter: promoter of the E. coli cat gene encoding chloramphenicol acetyltransferase
   1550..2206    +  CDS            cat: CAT_ECOLX - Experimental evidence at protein level: Swiss-Prot protein existence level 1. This enzyme is an effector of chloramphenicol resistance in bacteria. From Escherichia coli. This protein is used as a marker in many commonly used cloning vectors, such as pACYC184.
   2220..2279    +  terminator     his operon terminator: This putative transcriptin terminator from the E. coli his operon has a 2-bp deletion introduced during synthesis. Its efficiency has not been determined.
   2351..2806    +  rep_origin     f1 ori (sequence partly withheld): f1 bacteriophage origin of replication; arrow indicates direction of (+) strand synthesis
   2917..3150    +  rep_origin     ori (fragment): high-copy-number ColE1/pMB1/pBR322/pUC origin of replication
   3363..3384    +  misc_feature   bom (fragment): basis of mobility region from pBR322
   3483..3538    -  rep_origin     RSF ori (fragment): Plasmids containing the RSF 1030 origin of replication can be propagated in E. coli cells that contain additional plasmids with compatible origins.
   3626..4171    -  rep_origin     p15A ori: Plasmids containing the medium-copy-number p15A origin of replication can be propagated in E. coli cells that contain a second plasmid with the ColE1 origin.
   4204..4324    -  CDS            TcR (fragment): tetracycline efflux protein; tet; confers resistance to tetracycline
   4334..4352    +  promoter       tet promoter (fragment): E. coli promoter for tetracycline efflux protein gene
   4448..5197    -  CDS            luxR: LUXR_ALIFS - Experimental evidence at protein level: Swiss-Prot protein existence level 1. Transcriptional activator of the bioluminescence operon. Binds to the OHHL autoinducer. From Aliivibrio fischeri (Vibrio fischeri).
   5198..5271    -  promoter       lacI promoter (fragment): lacI
