[The description below was written by a language model from this plasmid's Addgene catalogue record and pLannotate feature annotations shown in this document.]
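Description:
pVRc30_35 is a bacterial expression plasmid on the pVRc backbone, built for synthetic biology work in E. coli. It belongs to a collection used to map crosstalk among sigma factors, anti-sigma factors and their promoters and to design orthogonal genetic switches. It is catalogued as low copy and is selected with chloramphenicol through a cat gene driven by its own promoter. The annotation shows a complete p15A origin, which is compatible with ColE1-type plasmids and so allows the construct to coexist with partner plasmids in the same cell. Short matches to ColE1/pMB1 ori, RSF ori, bom, TcR and the tet promoter are only fragments, probably remnants of the backbone's ancestry or sequence similarity rather than functional parts. An f1 phage origin is also present.

The insert, AS30_35, is an anti-sigma factor from Bacillus subtilis strain 168, codon optimized for E. coli and cloned between retained NdeI and BamHI sites. The feature table identifies the 855 nt coding sequence as rsiV (yrhM), which negatively regulates the sigma factor SigV by binding it directly. The catalogue gives pLux as the promoter, although the feature table does not annotate it separately. The plasmid also carries luxR from Aliivibrio fischeri on the opposite strand, next to a fragment of the lacI promoter that likely drives it. LuxR binds the acyl-homoserine lactone autoinducer OHHL and activates pLux, so the amount of anti-sigma factor can be tuned by adding the inducer. The rrnB T1 and T2 terminators follow the insert, and a his operon terminator follows cat. The plasmid is typically used for inducible anti-sigma expression to test repression of cognate and non-cognate sigma factors in switch circuits.
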