Addgene plasmid #49746: pVRc30_35
Depositing lab: Christopher Voigt. Depositing organization: University of California, San Francisco (UCSF). Publication: Design of orthogonal genetic switches based on a crosstalk map of sigmas, anti-sigmas, and promoters. Rhodius VA, Segall-Shapiro TH, Sharon BD, Ghodasara A, Orlova E, Tabakh H, Burkhardt DH, Clancy K, Peterson TC, Gross CA, Voigt CA. Mol Syst Biol. 2013 Oct 29;9:702. doi: 10.1038/msb.2013.58. PubMed 24169405.
Backbone
  Vector backbone: pVRc
  Vector type: Bacterial Expression, Synthetic Biology
Growth in bacteria
  Bacterial resistance: Chloramphenicol, 25 μg/mL
  Growth temperature: 37°C
  Growth strain: DH10B
  Copy number: Low Copy
Gene/Insert
  Gene/Insert name: AS30_35
  Species: Bacillus subtilis subsp. subtilis str. 168
  Mutation: Codon optimized for E.coli
  Promoter: pLux
  Cloning method: Restriction Enzyme; 5′ cloning site NdeI (not destroyed); 3′ cloning site BamHI (not destroyed)
  Sequencing primers: 5′ GCGCTATCATGCCATACC; 3′ GTTTCACTTCTGAGTTCGGC
Terms and licenses: Academic/Nonprofit Terms; Industry Terms: Not Available to Industry
How to cite: pVRc30_35 was a gift from Christopher Voigt (Addgene plasmid # 49746 ; http://n2t.net/addgene:49746 ; RRID:Addgene_49746)
