>Addgene plasmid #49746 | pVRc30_35 | depositor partial sequence | sequence record 74170 | AS gene
ATGGATAAACGTCTGCAGCAGCTGCGTGAAGAATACAAAAATGTTCAGATTCCGAAAGAACTGGATATTA
TTGTGGAAAAAGCACTGCAGCAAGAACCGAAAAAAAAACGTATTGTTATGTGGCCGACCAGCGCAGCAAT
TGCAGCAGCAATTCTGTTTACCGCACTGGTTAACATTAATCCGGATGCAGCACAGGCAATGAGCAAAATT
CCGGTTATTGGCAAAATTGTGAAAGCCATCACCTTTATTGAAATTAAAGAAGAAAAAGATCAGAGCAGCA
TTGATGTGAAAACACCGGCACTGAGCGGTCTGAGCAATAAAGAACTGGAAAATAGCATTAATGAAAAATA
TCTGAAAGAAAGCCAGCAGCTGTATAAAGAGTTTATTCAGAGCACCAGCAAAAACAAAAAAGGCCATCTG
AGCATCTATAGCGATTATGAAACCGTTACCGATACACCGGATCTGCTGAGCATTCGTCGTAATATTGAAA
CCACCCAGGCAAGCAGCTATACCCAGAGCCGTTATATTACCATCGACAAAAAAAACGATATCCTGCTGAC
CCTGAAAAGCCTGTTTAAAGATGAACGCTACATCAAAGTGATCAGCCAGAACATCAAAGAACAAATGAAA
CAGCAGATGAAAGAAGATCCGAATAAAATCTATTGGCTGACCGATGAAGATGCCGAACCGTTTAAAACCA
TTCTGCCGGATCAGACCTTTTATATCACCGAAGATCATAAACTGGTGATCAGCTTCGATGAATATGAAGT
TGCACCGGGTTATATGGGTGTTACCGAGTTTACCATTCCGACCGGTGTTATTAGCAATCTGCTGGTTGGT
GAACGTTATATTCGTTAA
