>Addgene plasmid #49746 | pVRc30_35 | depositor partial sequence | sequence record 74171 | pVRc backbone
GGATCCCTGTTTTGGCGGATGAGAGAAGATTTTCAGCCTGATACAGATTAAATCAGAACGCAGAAGCGGT
CTGATAAAACAGAATTTGCCTGGCGGCAGTAGCGCGGTGGTCCCACCTGACCCCATGCCGAACTCAGAAG
TGAAACGCCGTAGCGCCGATGGTAGTGTGGGGTCTCCCCATGCGAGAGTAGGGAACTGCCAGGCATCAAA
TAAAACGAAAGGCTCAGTCGAAAGACTGGGCCTTTCGTTTTATCTGTTGTTTGTCGGTGAACGCTCTCCT
GAGTAGGACAAATCCGCCGGGAGCGGATTTGAACGTTGCGAAGCAACGGCCCGGAGGGTGGCGGGCAGGA
CGCCCGCCATAAACTGCCAGGCATCAAATTAAGCAGAAGGCCATCCTGACGGATGGCCTTTTTGCGTTTC
TACAAACTCTTTTGTTTATTTTTCTAAATACATTCAAATATGTATCCGCTCATGAGACAATAACCCTGAT
AAATGCTTCAATAATATTGAAAAAGGAAGACTATGAGTATTCAACATTTCCGTGTCTGCTTACATAAACA
GTAATACAAGGGGTGTTTACTAGAGGTTGATCGGGCACGTAAGAGGTTCCAACTTTCACCATAATGAAAT
AAGATCACTACCGGGCGTATTTTTTGAGTTATCGAGATTTTCAGGAGCTAAGGAAGCTAAAATGGAGAAA
AAAATCACGGGATATACCACCGTTGATATATCCCAATGGCATCGTAAAGAACATTTTGAGGCATTTCAGT
CAGTTGCTCAATGTACCTATAACCAGACCGTTCAGCTGGATATTACGGCCTTTTTAAAGACCGTAAAGAA
AAATAAGCACAAGTTTTATCCGGCCTTTATTCACATTCTTGCCCGCCTGATGAACGCTCACCCGGAGTTT
CGTATGGCCATGAAAGACGGTGAGCTGGTGATCTGGGATAGTGTTCACCCTTGTTACACCGTTTTCCATG
AGCAAACTGAAACGTTTTCGTCCCTCTGGAGTGAATACCACGACGATTTCCGGCAGTTTCTCCACATATA
TTCGCAAGATGTGGCGTGTTACGGTGAAAACCTGGCCTATTTCCCTAAAGGGTTTATTGAGAATATGTTT
TTTGTCTCAGCCAATCCCTGGGTGAGTTTCACCAGTTTTGATTTAAACGTGGCCAATATGGACAACTTCT
TCGCCCCCGTTTTCACGATGGGCAAATATTATACGCAAGGCGACAAGGTGCTGATGCCGCTGGCGATCCA
GGTTCATCATGCCGTTTGTGATGGCTTCCATGTCGGCCGCATGCTTAATGAATTACAACAGTACTGTGAT
GAGTGGCAGGGCGGGGCGTAATAATACTAGCTCCGGCAAAAAAACGGGCAAGGTGTCACCACCCTGCCCT
TTTTCTTTAAAACCGAAAAGATTACTTCGCGTTTGCCACCTGACGTCTAAGCTGTCAGACCAAGTTTACT
CATATATACTTTAGATTGATT
[125 nt withheld, positions 1492-1616]
C
[141 nt withheld, positions 1618-1758]
CCTTTGACGTTGGAGTCCACGTTCTTTAATAGTGGACTCTTGTTCCAAACTTGAACAACACTCAACCCTA
TCTCGGGCTATTCTTTTGATTTATAAGGGATTTTGCCGATTTCGGCCTATTGGTTAAAAAATGAGCTGAT
TTAACAAAAATTTAACGCGAATTTTAACAAAATATTAACGTTTACAATTTAAAAGGATCTAGGTGAAGAT
CCTTTTTGATAATCTCATGACCAAAATCCCTTAACGTGAGTTTTCGTTCCACTGAGCGTCAGACCCCGTA
GAAAAGATCAAAGGATCTTCTTGAGATCCTTTTTTTCTGCGCGTAATCTGCTGCTTGCAAACAAAAAAAC
CACCGCTACCAGCGGTGGTTTGTTTGCCGGATCAAGAGCTACCAACTCTTTTTCCGAAGGTAACTGGCTT
CAGCAGAGCGCAGATACCAAATACTGTCCTTCTAGTGTAGCCGTAGTTAGGCCACCACTTCAAGAACTCT
GTAGCACCGCCTACATACCTCGCTCTGCTAATCCTGTTACCAGTCAGGCATTTGAGAAGCACACGGTCAC
ACTGCTTCCGGTAGTCAATAAACCGGTAAACCAGCAATAGACATAAGCGGCTATTTAACGACCCTGCCCT
GAACCGACGACCGGGTCGAATTTGCTTTCGAATTTCTGCCATTCATCCGCTTATTATCACTTATTCAGGC
GTAGCACCAGGCGTTTAAGGGCACCAATAACTGCCTTAAAAAAAGCTAGCGGAGTGTATACTGGCTTACT
ATGTTGGCACTGATGAGGGTGTCAGTGAAGTGCTTCATGTGGCAGGAGAAAAAAGGCTGCACCGGTGCGT
CAGCAGAATATGTGATACAGGATATATTCCGCTTCCTCGCTCACTGACTCGCTACGCTCGGTCGTTCGAC
TGCGGCGAGCGGAAATGGCTTACGAACGGGGCGGAGATTTCCTGGAAGATGCCAGGAAGATACTTAACAG
GGAAGTGAGAGGGCCGCGGCAAAGCCGTTTTTCCATAGGCTCCGCCCCCCTGACAAGCATCACGAAATCT
GACGCTCAAATCAGTGGTGGCGAAACCCGACAGGACTATAAAGATACCAGGCGTTTCCCCCTGGCGGCTC
CCTCGTGCGCTCTCCTGTTCCTGCCTTTCGGTTTACCGGTGTCATTCCGCTGTTATGGCCGCGTTTGTCT
CATTCCACGCCTGACACTCAGTTCCGGGTAGGCAGTTCGCTCCAAGCTGGACTGTATGCACGAACCCCCC
GTTCAGTCCGACCGCTGCGCCTTATCCGGTAACTATCGTCTTGAGTCCAACCCGGAAAGACATGCAAAAG
CACCACTGGCAGCAGCCACTGGTAATTGATTTAGAGGAGTTAGTCTTGAAGTCATGCGCCGGTTAAGGCT
AAACTGAAAGGACAAGTTTTGGTGACTGCGCTCCTCCAAGCCAGTTACCTCGGTTCAAAGAGTTGGTAGC
TCAGAGAACCTTCGAAAAACCGCCCTGCAAGGCGGTTTTTTCGTTTTCAGAGCAAGAGATTACGCGCAGA
CCAAAACGATCTCAAGAAGATCATCTTATTAATCAGATAAAATATTTGCTCATGAGCCCGAAGTGGCGAG
CCCGATCTTCCCCATCGGTGATGTCGGCGATATAGGCGCCAGCAACCGCACCTGTGGCGCCGGTGATGCC
GGCCACGATGCGTCCGGCGTAGAGGATCTGCTCATGTTTGACAGCTTATCATCGATGCATAATGTGCCTG
TCAAATGGACGAAGCAGGGATTCTGCAAACCCTATGCTACTCCCTCGAGCCGTCAATTGTCTGATTCGTT
ACCAATTATTAATTTTTAAAGTATGGGCAATCAATTGCTCCTGTTAAAATTGCTTTAGAAATACTTTGGC
AGCGGTTTGTTGTATTGAGTTTCATTTGCGCATTGGTTAAATGGAAAGTGACAGTACGCTCACTGCAACC
TAATATTTTTGAAATATCCCAAGAGCTTTTTCCTTCGCATGCCCACGCTAAACATTCTTTTTCTCTTTTG
GTTAAATCGTTGTTTGATTTATTATTTGCTATATTTATTTTTCGATAATTATCAACTAGAGAAGGAACAA
TTAATGGTATGTTCATACACGCATGTAAAAATAAACTATCTATATAGTTGTCTTTTTCTGAATGTGCAAA
ACTAAGCATTCCGAAGCCATTGTTAGCCGTATGAATAGGGAAACTAAACCCAGTGATAAGACCTGATGTT
TTCGCTTCTTTAATTACATTTGGAGATTTTTTATTTACAGCATTGTTTTCAAATATATTCCAATTAATTG
GTGAATGATTGGAGTTAGAATAATCTACTATAGGATCATATTTTATTAAATTAGCGTCATCATAATATTG
CCTCCATTTTTTAGGGTAATTATCTAGGATTGAAATATCAGATTTAACCATAGAATGAGGATAAATGATC
GCGAGTAAATAATATTCACAATGTACCATTTTAGTCATATCAGATAAGCATTGATTAATATCATTATTGC
TTCTACAAGCTTTAATTTTATTAATTATTCTGTATGTGTCGTCGGCATTTATGTTTTTCATATTCACCAC
CCTGAATTGACTCTCTTCCGGGCGCTATCATGCCATACCGCGAAAGGTTTTGCGCCATTCGATGGCGCGC
CGCTTCGTCAGGCCACATAGCTTTCTTGTTCTGATCGGAACGATCGTTGGCTGACCTGTAGGATCGTACA
GGTTTACGCAAGAAAATGGTTTGTTATAGTCGAATAAATACTAGAGAAAGAGGAGAAATACCAT
