>Addgene plasmid #49746 | pVRc30_35 | addgene partial sequence | sequence record 77219 | pTrcHis_rev
AACAGGGATCCTTAACGAATATAACGTTCACCAACCAGCAGATTGCTAATAACACCGGTCGGAATGGTAA
ACTCGGTAACACCCATATAACCCGGTGCAACTTCATATTCATCGAAGCTGATCACCAGTTTATGATCTTC
GGTGATATAAAAGGTCTGATCCGGCAGAATGGTTTTAAACGGTTCGGCATCTTCATCGGTCAGCCAATAG
ATTTTATTCGGATCTTCTTTCATCTGCTGTTTCATTTGTTCTTTGATGTTCTGGCTGATCACTTTGATGT
AGCGTTCATCTTTAAACAGGCTTTTCAGGGTCAGCAGGATATCGTTTTTTTTGTCGATGGTAATATAACG
GCTCTGGGTATAGCTGCTTGCCTGGGTGGTTTCAATATTACGACGAATGCTCAGCAGATCCGGTGTATCG
GTAACGGTTTCATAATCGCTATAGATGCTCAGATGGCCTTTTTTGTTTTTGCTGGTGCTCTGAATAAACT
CTTTATACAGCTGCTGGCTTTCTTTCAGATATTTTTCATTAATGCTATTTTCCAGTTCTTTATTGCTCAG
ACCGCTCAGTGCCGGTGTTTTCACATCAATGCTGCTCTGATCTTTTTCTTCTTTAATTTCAATAAAGGTG
ATGGCTTTCACAATTTTGCCAATAACCGGAATTTTGCTCATTGCCTGTGCTGCATCCGGATTAATGTTAA
CCAGTGCGGTAAACAGAATTGCTGCTGCAATTGCTGCGCTGGTCGGCCACATAACAATACGTTTTTTTTT
CGGTTCTTGCTGCAGTGCTTTTTCCACAATAATATCCAGTTCTTTCGGAATCTGAACATTTTTGTATTCT
TCACGCAGCTGCTGCAGACGTTTATCCATATGGTATTTCTCCTCTTTCTCTAGTATTTATTCGACTATAA
CAAACCATTTTCTTGCGTAAACCTGTAC
