>Addgene plasmid #49746 | pVRc30_35 | addgene partial sequence | sequence record 77246 | pBRrevBam
GTGATGCCGGCCACGATGCGTCCGGCGTAGAGGATCTGCTCATGTTTGACAGCTTATCATCGATGCATAA
TGTGCCTGTCAAATGGACGAAGCAGGGATTCTGCAAACCCTATGCTACTCCCTCGAGCCGTCAATTGTCT
GATTCGTTACCAATTATTAATTTTTAAAGTATGGGCAATCAATTGCTCCTGTTAAAATTGCTTTAGAAAT
ACTTTGGCAGCGGTTTGTTGTATTGAGTTTCATTTGCGCATTGGTTAAATGGAAAGTGACAGTACGCTCA
CTGCAACCTAATATTTTTGAAATATCCCAAGAGCTTTTTCCTTCGCATGCCCACGCTAAACATTCTTTTT
CTCTTTTGGTTAAATCGTTGTTTGATTTATTATTTGCTATATTTATTTTTCGATAATTATCAACTAGAGA
AGGAACAATTAATGGTATGTTCATACACGCATGTAAAAATAAACTATCTATATAGTTGTCTTTTTCTGAA
TGTGCAAAACTAAGCATTCCGAAGCCATTGTTAGCCGTATGAATAGGGAAACTAAACCCAGTGATAAGAC
CTGATGTTTTCGCTTCTTTAATTACATTTGGAGATTTTTTATTTACAGCATTGTTTTCAAATATATTCCA
ATTAATTGGTGAATGATTGGAGTTAGAATAATCTACTATAGGATCATATTTTATTAAATTAGCGTCATCA
TAATATTGCCTCCATTTTTTAGGGTAATTATCTAGGATTGAAATATCAGATTTAACCATAGAATGAGGAT
AAATGATCGCGAGTAAATAATATTCACAATGTACCATTTTAGTCATATCAGATAAGCATTGATTAATATC
ATTATTGCTTCTACAAGCTTTAATTTTATTAATTATTCTGTATGTGTCGTCGG
